>Addgene plasmid #134813 | pED7x26 | depositor full sequence | sequence record 259790 | pED7x26 sequence 4295 bps
GAAGAGGCATAAATTCCGTCAGCCAGTTTAGTCTGACCATCTCATCTGTAACATCATTGGCAACGCTACC
TTTGCCATGTTTCAGAAACAACTCTGGCGCATCGGGCTTCCCATACAATCGATAGATTGTCGCACCTGAT
TGCCCGACATTATCGCGAGCCCATTTATACCCATATAAATCAGCATCCATGTTGGAATTTAATCGCGGCC
TCGAGCAAGACGTTTCCCGTTGAATATGGCTCATAACACCCCTTGTATTACTGTTTATGTAAGCAGACAG
TTTTATTGTTCATGATGATATATTTTTATCTTGTGCAATGTAACATCAGAGATTTTGAAGGCCAAATAGG
CCGTTCAGATCCTTCCGTATTTAGCCAGTATGTTCTCTAGTGTGGTTCGTTGTTTTTGCGTGAGCCATGA
GAACGAACCATTGAGATCATGCTTACTTTGCATGTCACTCAAAAATTTTGCCTCAAAACTGGTGAGCTGA
ATTTTTGCAGTTAAAGCATCGTGTAGTGTTTTTCTTAGTCCGTTACGTAGGTAGGAATCTGATGTAATGG
TTGTTGGTATTTTGTCACCATTCATTTTTATCTGGTTGTTCTCAAGTTCGGTTACGAGATCCATTTGTCT
ATCTAGTTCAACTTGGAAAATCAACGTATCAGTCGGGCGGCCTCGCTTATCAACCACCAATTTCATATTG
CTGTAAGTGTTTAAATCTTTACTTATTGGTTTCAAAACCCATTGGTTAAGCCTTTTAAACTCATGGTAGT
TATTTTCAAGCATTAACATGAACTTAAATTCATCAAGGCTAATCTCTATATTTGCCTTGTGAGTTTTCTT
TTGTGTTAGTTCTTTTAATAACCACTCATAAATCCTCATAGAGTATTTGTTTTCAAAAGACTTAACATGT
TCCAGATTATATTTTATGAATTTTTTTAACTGGAAAAGATAAGGCAATATCTCTTCACTAAAAACTAATT
CTAATTTTTCGCTTGAGAACTTGGCATAGTTTGTCCACTGGAAAATCTCAAAGCCTTTAACCAAAGGATT
CCTGATTTCCACAGTTCTCGTCATCAGCTCTCTGGTTGCTTTAGCTAATACACCATAAGCATTTTCCCTA
CTGATGTTCATCATCTGAGCGTATTGGTTATAAGTGAACGATACCGTCCGTTCTTTCCTTGTAGGGTTTT
CAATCGTGGGGTTGAGTAGTGCCACACAGCATAAAATTAGCTTGGTTTCATGCTCCGTTAAGTCATAGCG
ACTAATCGCTAGTTCATTTGCTTTGAAAACAACTAATTCAGACATACATCTCAATTGGTCTAGGTGATTT
TAATCACTATACCAATTGAGATGGGCTAGTCAATGATAATTACTAGTCCTTTTCCTTTGAGTTGTGGGTA
TCTGTAAATTCTGCTAGACCTTTGCTGGAAAACTTGTAAATTCTGCTAGACCCTCTGTAAATTCCGCTAG
ACCTTTGTGTGTTTTTTTTGTTTATATTCAAGTGGTTATAATTTATAGAATAAAGAAAGAATAAAAAAAG
ATAAAAAGAATAGATCCCAGCCCTGTGTATAACTCACTACTTTAGTCAGTTCCGCAGTATTACAAAAGGA
TGTCGCAAACGCTGTTTGCTCCTCTACAAAACAGACCTTAAAACCCTAAAGGCTTAAGTAGCACCCTCGC
AAGCTCGGGCAAATCGCTGAATATTCCTTTTGTCTCCGACCATCAGGCACCTGAGTCGCTGTCTTTTTCG
TGACATTCAGTTCGCTGCGCTCACGGCTCTGGCAGTGAATGGGGGTAAATGGCACTACAGGCGCCTTTTA
TGGATTCATGCAAGGAAACTACCCATAATACAAGAAAAGCCCGTCACGGGCTTCTCAGGGCGTTTTATGG
CGGGTCTGCTATGTGGTGCTATCTGACTTTTTGCTGTTCAGCAGTTCCTGCCCTCTGATTTTCCAGTCTG
ACCACTTCGGATTATCCCGTGACAGGTCATTCAGACTGGCTAATGCACCCAGTAAGGCAGCGGTATCATC
AACAGGCTTACCCGTCTTACTGTCAAGAGGACATCCGGTTTGTTCAGAACGCTCGGTCTTGCACACCGGG
CGTTTTTTCTTTGTGAGTCCATAGTACACTTGAATAAATAAAAACAGCCGTTGCCAGAAAGAGGCACGGC
TGTTTTTATTTTAGACTTAGGGACCCTCACAGCTAACACCACGTCGTCCCTATCTGCTGCCCTAGGTCTA
TGAGTGGTTGCTGGATAACTTTACGGGCATGCATAAGGCTCGTATAATATATTCAGGGAGACCACAACGG
TTTCCCTCTACAAATAATTTTGTTTAACTTTATATCTGTTATTTTTTAAGGAGGAAAAAAAAA
[45 nt withheld, positions 2374-2418]
AGA
[36 nt withheld, positions 2422-2457]
TAGACATACAGAAAATTAG
[84 nt withheld, positions 2477-2560]
A
[92 nt withheld, positions 2562-2653]
TGGTTCT
[206 nt withheld, positions 2661-2866]
G
[176 nt withheld, positions 2868-3043]
CCAATCGTCTGACCTGCCTCAACCTCCTGTC
[82 nt withheld, positions 3075-3156]
GCTCTGAGGGA
[161 nt withheld, positions 3168-3328]
T
[41 nt withheld, positions 3330-3370]
T
[62 nt withheld, positions 3372-3433]
A
[35 nt withheld, positions 3435-3469]
CCTCCCTCAATCGGTTGAATGTCGCCCTTTTGTCTTTGGCGCTGGTAAACCTTACGAGTTCAGTATCGAC
TGCGATAAGATCAACCTGTTCCGC
[50 nt withheld, positions 3564-3613]
T
[36 nt withheld, positions 3615-3650]
ACTTAATTAACGGCACTCCTCAGCCAAGTCAAAAGCCTCCGACCGGAGGCTTTTGACTACATGCCCATGG
CGTTTAGAAAAACTCATCGAGCATCAAATGAAACTGCAATTTATTCATATCAGGATTATCAATACCATAT
TTTTGAAAAAGCCGTTTCTGTAATGAAGGAGAAAACTCACCGAGGCAGTTCCATAGGATGGCAAGATCCT
GGTATCGGTCTGCGATTCCGACTCGTCCAACATCAATACAACCTATTAATTTCCCCTCGTCAAAAATAAG
GTTATCAAGTGAGAAATCACCATGAGTGACGACTGAATCCGGTGAGAATGGCAAAAGCTTATGCATTTCT
TTCCAGACTTGTTCAACAGGCCAGCCATTACGCTCGTCATCAAAATCACTCGCATCAACCAAACCGTTAT
TCATTCGTGATTGCGCCTGAGCGAGACGAAATACGCGATCGCTGTTAAAAGGACAATTACAAACAGGAAT
CGAATGCAACCGGCGCAGGAACACTGCCAGCGCATCAACAATATTTTCACCTGAATCAGGATATTCTTCT
AATACCTGGAATGCTGTTTTCCCGGGGATCGCAGTGGTGAGTAACCATGCATCATCAGGAGTACGGATAA
AATGCTTGATGGTCG
Features (pLannotate 1.2.2; 7 found; start..end, strand, type, name):
    355..1305    -  CDS            Rep101: RepA protein needed for replication with the pSC101 origin; rep101
   1353..1575    -  rep_origin     pSC101 ori: low-copy replication origin that requires the Rep101 protein
   2069..2087    +  terminator     lambda t0 terminator (fragment): transcription terminator from phage lambda
   2197..2259    +  CDS            sspB (fragment): SSPB_ECOLI - Experimental evidence at protein level: Swiss-Prot protein existence level 1. Also stimulates degradation of the N-terminus of RseA (residues 1-108, alone or in complex with sigma-E) by ClpX-ClpP in a non-ssrA-mediated fashion. From Escherichia coli (strain K12).
   2374..3650    +  CDS            M13 gene III (fragment) (sequence partly withheld): pIII; III; minor coat protein
   3677..3708    +  terminator     tonB terminator: bidirectional E. coli tonB-P14 transcription terminator
   3724..244     -  CDS            KanR (across the origin): aminoglycoside phosphotransferase; aph(3')-Ia; confers resistance to kanamycin in bacteria or G418 (Geneticin®) in eukaryotes
