>Addgene plasmid #134813 | pED7x26 | addgene full sequence | sequence record 263776 | Addgene NGS Result
[20 nt withheld, positions 1-20]
CCAATCGTCTGACCTGCCTCAACCTCCTGTC
[82 nt withheld, positions 52-133]
GCTCTGAGGGA
[161 nt withheld, positions 145-305]
T
[41 nt withheld, positions 307-347]
T
[62 nt withheld, positions 349-410]
A
[35 nt withheld, positions 412-446]
CCTCCCTCAATCGGTTGAATGTCGCCCTTTTGTCTTTGGCGCTGGTAAACCTTACGAGTTCAGTATCGAC
TGCGATAAGATCAACCTGTTCCGC
[50 nt withheld, positions 541-590]
T
[36 nt withheld, positions 592-627]
ACTTAATTAACGGCACTCCTCAGCCAAGTCAAAAGCCTCCGACCGGAGGCTTTTGACTACATGCCCATGG
CGTTTAGAAAAACTCATCGAGCATCAAATGAAACTGCAATTTATTCATATCAGGATTATCAATACCATAT
TTTTGAAAAAGCCGTTTCTGTAATGAAGGAGAAAACTCACCGAGGCAGTTCCATAGAATGGCAAGATCCT
GGTATCGGTCTGCGATTCCGACTCGTCCAACATCAATACAACCTATTAATTTCCCCTCGTCAAAAATAAG
GTTATCAAGTGAGAAATCACCATGAGTGACGACTGAATCCGGTGAGAATGGCAAAAGCTTATGCATTTCT
TTCCAGACTTGTTCAACAGGCCAGCCATTACGCTCGTCATCAAAATCACTCGCATCAACCAAACCGTTAT
TCATTCGTGATTGCGCCTGAGCGAGACGAAATACGCGATCGCTGTTAAAAGGACAATTACAAACAGGAAT
CGAATGCAACCGGCGCAGGAACACTGCCAGCGCATCAACAATATTTTCACCTGAATCAGGATATTCTTCT
AATACCTGGAATGCTGTTTTCCCGGGGATCGCAGTGGTGAGTAACCATGCATCATCAGGAGTACGGATAA
AATGCTTGATGGTCGGAAGAGGCATAAATTCCGTCAGCCAGTTTAGTCTGACCATCTCATCTGTAACATC
ATTGGCAACGCTACCTTTGCCATGTTTCAGAAACAACTCTGGCGCATCGGGCTTCCCATACAATCGATAG
ATTGTCGCACCTGATTGCCCGACATTATCGCGAGCCCATTTATACCCATATAAATCAGCATCCATGTTGG
AATTTAATCGCGGCCTCGAGCAAGACGTTTCCCGTTGAATATGGCTCATAACACCCCTTGTATTACTGTT
TATGTAAGCAGACAGTTTTATTGTTCATGATGATATATTTTTATCTTGTGCAATGTAACATCAGAGATTT
TGAAGGCCAAATAGGCCGTTCAGATCCTTCCGTATTTAGCCAGTATGTTCTCTAGTGTGGTTCGTTGTTT
TTGCGTGAGCCATGAGAACGAACCATTGAGATCATGCTTACTTTGCATGTCACTCAAAAATTTTGCCTCA
AAACTGGTGAGCTGAATTTTTGCAGTTAAAGCATCGTGTAGTGTTTTTCTTAGTCCGTTACGTAGGTAGG
AATCTGATGTAATGGTTGTTGGTATTTTGTCACCATTCATTTTTATCTGGTTGTTCTCAAGTTCGGTTAC
GAGATCCATTTGTCTATCTAGTTCAACTTGGAAAATCAACGTATCAGTCGGGCGGCCTCGCTTATCAACC
ACCAATTTCATATTGCTGTAAGTGTTTAAATCTTTACTTATTGGTTTCAAAACCCATTGGTTAAGCCTTT
TAAACTCATGGTAGTTATTTTCAAGCATTAACATGAACTTAAATTCATCAAGGCTAATCTCTATATTTGC
CTTGTGAGTTTTCTTTTGTGTTAGTTCTTTTAATAACCACTCATAAATCCTCATAGAGTATTTGTTTTCA
AAAGACTTAACATGTTCCAGATTATATTTTATGAATTTTTTTAACTGGAAAAGATAAGGCAATATCTCTT
CACTAAAAACTAATTCTAATTTTTCGCTTGAGAACTTGGCATAGTTTGTCCACTGGAAAATCTCAAAGCC
TTTAACCAAAGGATTCCTGATTTCCACAGTTCTCGTCATCAGCTCTCTGGTTGCTTTAGCTAATACACCA
TAAGCATTTTCCCTACTGATGTTCATCATCTGAGCGTATTGGTTATAAGTGAACGATACCGTCCGTTCTT
TCCTTGTAGGGTTTTCAATCGTGGGGTTGAGTAGTGCCACACAGCATAAAATTAGCTTGGTTTCATGCTC
CGTTAAGTCATAGCGACTAATCGCTAGTTCATTTGCTTTGAAAACAACTAATTCAGACATACATCTCAAT
TGGTCTAGGTGATTTTAATCACTATACCAATTGAGATGGGCTAGTCAATGATAATTACTAGTCCTTTTCC
TTTGAGTTGTGGGTATCTGTAAATTCTGCTAGACCTTTGCTGGAAAACTTGTAAATTCTGCTAGACCCTC
TGTAAATTCCGCTAGACCTTTGTGTGTTTTTTTTGTTTATATTCAAGTGGTTATAATTTATAGAATAAAG
AAAGAATAAAAAAAGATAAAAAGAATAGATCCCAGCCCTGTGTATAACTCACTACTTTAGTCAGTTCCGC
AGTATTACAAAAGGATGTCGCAAACGCTGTTTGCTCCTCTACAAAACAGACCTTAAAACCCTAAAGGCTT
AAGTAGCACCCTCGCAAGCTCGGGCAAATCGCTGAATATTCCTTTTGTCTCCGACCATCAGGCACCTGAG
TCGCTGTCTTTTTCGTGACATTCAGTTCGCTGCGCTCACGGCTCTGGCAGTGAATGGGGGTAAATGGCAC
TACAGGCGCCTTTTATGGATTCATGCAAGGAAACTACCCATAATACAAGAAAAGCCCGTCACGGGCTTCT
CAGGGCGTTTTATGGCGGGTCTGCTATGTGGTGCTATCTGACTTTTTGCTGTTCAGCAGTTCCTGCCCTC
TGATTTTCCAGTCTGACCACTTCGGATTATCCCGTGACAGGTCATTCAGACTGGCTAATGCACCCAGTAA
GGCAGCGGTATCATCAACAGGCTTACCCGTCTTACTGTCAAGAGGACATCCGGTTTGTTCAGAACGCTCG
GTCTTGCACACCGGGCGTTTTTTCTTTGTGAGTCCATAGTACACTTGAATAAATAAAAACAGCCGTTGCC
AGAAAGAGGCACGGCTGTTTTTATTTTAGACTTAGGGACCCTCACAGCTAACACCACGTCGTCCCTATCT
GCTGCCCTAGGTCTATGAGTGGTTGCTGGATAACTTTACGGGCATGCATAAGGCTCGTATAATATATTCA
GGGAGACCACAACGGTTTCCCTCTACAAATAATTTTGTTTAACTTTATATCTGTTATTTTTTAAGGAGGA
AAAAAAAA
[45 nt withheld, positions 3646-3690]
AGA
[36 nt withheld, positions 3694-3729]
TAGACATACAGAAAATTAG
[84 nt withheld, positions 3749-3832]
A
[92 nt withheld, positions 3834-3925]
TGGTTCT
[206 nt withheld, positions 3933-4138]
G
[156 nt withheld, positions 4140-4295]
Features (pLannotate 1.2.2; 7 found; start..end, strand, type, name):
    654..685     +  terminator     tonB terminator: bidirectional E. coli tonB-P14 transcription terminator
    701..1516    -  CDS            KanR: aminoglycoside phosphotransferase; aph(3')-Ia; confers resistance to kanamycin in bacteria or G418 (Geneticin®) in eukaryotes
   1627..2577    -  CDS            Rep101: RepA protein needed for replication with the pSC101 origin; rep101
   2625..2847    -  rep_origin     pSC101 ori: low-copy replication origin that requires the Rep101 protein
   3341..3359    +  terminator     lambda t0 terminator (fragment): transcription terminator from phage lambda
   3469..3531    +  CDS            sspB (fragment): SSPB_ECOLI - Experimental evidence at protein level: Swiss-Prot protein existence level 1. Also stimulates degradation of the N-terminus of RseA (residues 1-108, alone or in complex with sigma-E) by ClpX-ClpP in a non-ssrA-mediated fashion. From Escherichia coli (strain K12).
   3646..627     +  CDS            M13 gene III (fragment) (across the origin) (sequence partly withheld): pIII; III; minor coat protein
