[The description below was written by a language model from this plasmid's Addgene catalogue record and pLannotate feature annotations shown in this document.]
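Description:
pED7x26 is a small bacterial expression plasmid of about 4.3 kb, built for synthetic biology work in E. coli and described as a stringent phage propagation reporter. It is maintained through a pSC101 origin together with the Rep101 (RepA) protein that this origin requires. The catalogue notes a RepA-E93K mutation that raises the copy number to roughly 27 per cell, although the plasmid is still classed as low copy. Selection is by kanamycin through an aph(3')-Ia aminoglycoside phosphotransferase gene.

The payload is a roughly 1.28 kb M13 gene III cassette encoding pIII, the minor coat protein that filamentous phage need to produce infectious progeny. Here the coding sequence carries the quadruplet codon TAGA at positions 16, 29 and 34. Full-length pIII should therefore be made only if all three four-base codons are decoded in frame, which requires an efficient quadruplet-decoding suppressor tRNA. Requiring three such decoding events is presumably what makes the reporter "stringent". In a host carrying this plasmid, a phage lacking its own gene III would be expected to propagate only when it supplies TAGA-decoding activity, linking phage growth to suppression efficiency. This fits the associated work on directed evolution of tRNAs for quadruplet codon suppression.

The gene III cassette is followed by a bidirectional tonB terminator, and a lambda t0 terminator fragment lies upstream, insulating it from neighbouring transcription. The record does not state which promoter drives pIII. A short match to sspB is annotated upstream of gene III, but its role is not explained. The two feature tables, from the depositor and from sequencing, describe the same 4,295 nt circle with different start coordinates.
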