Addgene plasmid #134813: pED7x26
Purpose: Stringent phage propagation reporter containing pIII-16-29-34-TAGA
Depositing lab: Ahmed Badran. Depositing organization: Broad Institute. Publication: Multiplex suppression of four quadruplet codons via tRNA directed evolution. DeBenedictis EA, Carver GD, Chung CZ, Soll D, Badran AH. Nat Commun. 2021 Sep 29;12(1):5706. doi: 10.1038/s41467-021-25948-y. PubMed 34588441.
Backbone
  Vector backbone: KanR. SC101 origin with RepA-E93K mutation; copy # ~27 copies/cell.
  Backbone size w/o insert (bp): 3017
  Total vector size (bp): 4293
  Vector type: Bacterial Expression, Synthetic Biology
Growth in bacteria
  Bacterial resistance: Kanamycin, 50 μg/mL
  Growth temperature: 37°C
  Growth strain: DH5alpha
  Copy number: Low Copy
Gene/Insert
  Gene/Insert name: pIII 16-TAGA 29-TAGA 34-TAGA
  Insert size (bp): 1277
  Mutation: 16-TAGA 29-TAGA 34-TAGA
Terms and licenses: Academic/Nonprofit Terms; Industry Terms: Not Available to Industry
How to cite: pED7x26 was a gift from Ahmed Badran (Addgene plasmid # 134813 ; http://n2t.net/addgene:134813 ; RRID:Addgene_134813)
